Addgene plasmid #122694: pBEAST-pBen-Luc
Purpose: Output expression of firefly luciferase under the activation of BenR transcription factor for cell-free expression
Depositing lab: Jerome Bonnet. Depositing organization: CNRS UMR 5048, INSERM U1054, Centre de Biochimie Structurale. Publication: Plug-and-play metabolic transducers expand the chemical detection space of cell-free biosensors. Voyvodic PL, Pandi A, Koch M, Conejero I, Valjent E, Courtet P, Renard E, Faulon JL, Bonnet J. Nat Commun. 2019 Apr 12;10(1):1697. doi: 10.1038/s41467-019-09722-9. PubMed 30979906.
Backbone
  Vector backbone: pBEST-OR2-OR1-Pr-UTR1-deGFP-T500
  Modifications to backbone: Two 40bp spacers were added to the each end of the insert to facilitate Gibson assembly cloning into more complex constructs. Upstream and downstream terminators (B0014 and B0015, respectively) we also added, each flanked by two 40bp spacers. The OR2-OR1-Pr promoter and UTR were replaced by the BenR-activated PBen and its native RBS, and deGFP was replace by firefly luciferase.
  Vector type: Synthetic Biology ; Cell-Free Protein Synthesis
Growth in bacteria
  Bacterial resistance: Ampicillin, 100 μg/mL
  Growth temperature: 37°C
  Growth strain: DH5alpha
  Copy number: High Copy
Gene/Insert
  Gene/Insert name: Firefly luciferase (alt name: Luc)
  Insert size (bp): 1653
Terms and licenses: Academic/Nonprofit Terms; Industry Terms: Not Available to Industry
How to cite: pBEAST-pBen-Luc was a gift from Jerome Bonnet (Addgene plasmid # 122694 ; http://n2t.net/addgene:122694 ; RRID:Addgene_122694)
