[The description below was written by a language model from this plasmid's Addgene catalogue record and pLannotate feature annotations shown in this document.]
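Description:
pBEAST-pBen-Luc is a synthetic-biology reporter plasmid built for cell-free protein synthesis, serving as the output module of a benzoate-type biosensor circuit. It derives from pBEST-OR2-OR1-Pr-UTR1-deGFP-T500, a backbone widely used in E. coli extract-based expression systems. It is propagated in E. coli as a high-copy plasmid through a ColE1/pUC-type origin, with selection on ampicillin through the β-lactamase gene and its native bla promoter.

In the payload, the original lambda-derived OR2-OR1-Pr promoter and UTR1 were replaced by PBen, a promoter activated by the BenR transcription factor, together with its native ribosome binding site. The deGFP reporter was replaced by a 1,653 bp firefly luciferase coding sequence, annotated as the luc+ version. Luminescence is therefore produced only when BenR, which this plasmid does not encode, is supplied and active in the reaction. The PBen promoter is not picked up by the automated annotation, but presumably sits in the unannotated interval between the upstream terminator and the luciferase start. The depositor also added upstream and downstream terminators (B0014 and B0015), which appear in the feature table as a T7Te element upstream and an rrnB T1/T7Te pair downstream of the gene. These insulate the cassette from read-through transcription. Each terminator and the insert are flanked by 40 bp spacers intended to ease Gibson assembly into larger constructs.

Short fragments of a tetracycline resistance gene and of the lambda O protein are annotated and appear to be non-functional backbone remnants. The depositor sequence and the repository's sequencing result differ by 13 nt in length, with the difference falling in the tet remnant region, but they share the same feature layout.
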