Features (pLannotate 1.2.2; 9 found; start..end, strand, type, name):
    148..175     +  terminator     T7Te terminator: phage T7 early transcription terminator
    426..2078    +  CDS            luciferase: firefly luciferase; luc+; enhanced luc+ version of the luciferase gene
   2173..2244    +  terminator     rrnB T1 terminator: transcription terminator T1 from the E. coli rrnB gene
   2260..2287    +  terminator     T7Te terminator: phage T7 early transcription terminator
   2376..2432    +  CDS            tetA (fragment): TCR3_ECOLX - Experimental evidence at protein level: Swiss-Prot protein existence level 1. Resistance to tetracycline by an active tetracycline efflux. This is an energy-dependent process that decreases the accumulation of the antibiotic in whole cells. This protein functions as a metal- tetracycline/H(+) antiporter. From Escherichia coli. This protein is used as a marker in many commonly used cloning vectors, such as pBR322 and pACYC184.
   2672..3260    -  rep_origin     ori: high-copy-number ColE1/pMB1/pBR322/pUC origin of replication
   3431..4291    -  CDS            AmpR: β-lactamase; bla; confers resistance to ampicillin, carbenicillin, and related antibiotics
   4292..4396    -  promoter       AmpR promoter: bla
   4498..60      +  CDS            O (fragment) (across the origin): VRPO_LAMBD - Protein inferred from homology: Swiss-Prot protein existence level 3. Necessary for the bidirectional replication of DNA. It interacts with the ori (origin of replication) region of the genome during the initiation of replication. From Escherichia phage lambda (Bacteriophage lambda).
>Addgene plasmid #122694 | pBEAST-pBen-Luc | depositor full sequence | sequence record 234180 | pBEAST-pBen-Luc sequence 4686 bps
CGCCTGATGCGTGAACGTGACGGACGTAACCACCGCGACATGTGTGTGCTGTTCCGCTGGCTCGGATACC
CTTACTCTGTTGAAAACGAATAGATAGGTTAAGGAACGGTTATTTCTGCGTAGATCTATCTTACACAGCA
TCACACTGGCTCACCTTCGGGTGGGCCTTTCTGCGTTTATATACTAGAGAGAGAATATAAAAAGCCAGAT
TATTAATCCGGCTTTTTTATTATTTAGGCAACTGAAACGATTCGGATCCTGTATTACTATTCTTAACTGT
TCGAAGCATTGCCATTTTCTGAAGTTACCGAAAAAGTACCGAACATCCGTAAATCTGGATAACGTTCTGC
ACAATCCGGATAGCCCCCCGCCAGCCGTCTCCCTAACCTGACCAGGTCTAAACAATAACAAGGGAGAGTC
TGGCCATGGAAGACGCCAAAAACATAAAGAAAGGCCCGGCGCCATTCTATCCGCTGGAAGATGGAACCGC
TGGAGAGCAACTGCATAAGGCTATGAAGAGATACGCCCTGGTTCCTGGAACAATTGCTTTTACAGATGCA
CATATCGAGGTGGACATCACTTACGCTGAGTACTTCGAAATGTCCGTTCGGTTGGCAGAAGCTATGAAAC
GATATGGGCTGAATACAAATCACAGAATCGTCGTATGCAGTGAAAACTCTCTTCAATTCTTTATGCCGGT
GTTGGGCGCGTTATTTATCGGAGTTGCAGTTGCGCCCGCGAACGACATTTATAATGAACGTGAATTGCTC
AACAGTATGGGCATTTCGCAGCCTACCGTGGTGTTCGTTTCCAAAAAGGGGTTGCAAAAAATTTTGAACG
TGCAAAAAAAGCTCCCAATCATCCAAAAAATTATTATCATGGATTCTAAAACGGATTACCAGGGATTTCA
GTCGATGTACACGTTCGTCACATCTCATCTACCTCCCGGTTTTAATGAATACGATTTTGTGCCAGAGTCC
TTCGATAGGGACAAGACAATTGCACTGATCATGAACTCCTCTGGATCTACTGGTCTGCCTAAAGGTGTCG
CTCTGCCTCATAGAACTGCCTGCGTGAGATTCTCGCATGCCAGAGATCCTATTTTTGGCAATCAAATCAT
TCCGGATACTGCGATTTTAAGTGTTGTTCCATTCCATCACGGTTTTGGAATGTTTACTACACTCGGATAT
TTGATATGTGGATTTCGAGTCGTCTTAATGTATAGATTTGAAGAAGAGCTGTTTCTGAGGAGCCTTCAGG
ATTACAAGATTCAAAGTGCGCTGCTGGTGCCAACCCTATTCTCCTTCTTCGCCAAAAGCACTCTGATTGA
CAAATACGATTTATCTAATTTACACGAAATTGCTTCTGGTGGCGCTCCCCTCTCTAAGGAAGTCGGGGAA
GCGGTTGCCAAGAGGTTCCATCTGCCAGGTATCAGGCAAGGATATGGGCTCACTGAGACTACATCAGCTA
TTCTGATTACACCCGAGGGGGATGATAAACCGGGCGCGGTCGGTAAAGTTGTTCCATTTTTTGAAGCGAA
GGTTGTGGATCTGGATACCGGGAAAACGCTGGGCGTTAATCAAAGAGGCGAACTGTGTGTGAGAGGTCCT
ATGATTATGTCCGGTTATGTAAACAATCCGGAAGCGACCAACGCCTTGATTGACAAGGATGGATGGCTAC
ATTCTGGAGACATAGCTTACTGGGACGAAGACGAACACTTCTTCATCGTTGACCGCCTGAAGTCTCTGAT
TAAGTACAAAGGCTATCAGGTGGCTCCCGCTGAATTGGAATCCATCTTGCTCCAACACCCCAACATCTTC
GACGCAGGTGTCGCAGGTCTTCCCGACGATGACGCCGGTGAACTTCCCGCCGCCGTTGTTGTTTTGGAGC
ACGGAAAGACGATGACGGAAAAAGAGATCGTGGATTACGTCGCCAGTCAAGTAACAACCGCGAAAAAGTT
GCGCGGAGGAGTTGTGTTTGTGGACGAAGTACCGAAAGGTCTTACCGGAAAACTCGACGCAAGAAAAATC
AGAGAGATCCTCATAAAGGCCAAGAAGGGCGGAAAGATCGCCGTGTAAACTTTATCTGAGAATAGTCAAT
CTTCGGAAATCCCAGGTGGCATGCTAAAAGTCTCGTAAAGCGTTCTATCAATAACCCGTTGGTGCCAGGC
ATCAAATAAAACGAAAGGCTCAGTCGAAAGACTGGGCCTTTCGTTTTATCTGTTGTTTGTCGGTGAACGC
TCTCTACTAGAGTCACACTGGCTCACCTTCGGGTGGGCCTTTCTGCGTTTATACCGTCTCAGAATCGGCC
GTGAACAATAAAATAGTTTCGGTATTATTGACCACTTCCGAGTAGAATCGTGCTTCAGTAAGAGTCGACC
GATGCCCTTGAGAGCCTTCAACCCAGTCAGCTCCTTCCGGTGGGCGCGGGGCAACGAAAGGCTACTGTCT
TCTTTATCATGCAACTCGTAGGACAGGTGCCGGCAGCGCTCTTCCGCTTCCTCGCTCACTGACTCGCTGC
GCTCGGTCGTTCGGCTGCGGCGAGCGGTATCAGCTCACTCAAAGGCGGTAATACGGTTATCCACAGAATC
AGGGGATAACGCAGGAAAGAACATGTGAGCAAAAGGCCAGCAAAAGGCCAGGAACCGTAAAAAGGCCGCG
TTGCTGGCGTTTTTCCATAGGCTCCGCCCCCCTGACGAGCATCACAAAAATCGACGCTCAAGTCAGAGGT
GGCGAAACCCGACAGGACTATAAAGATACCAGGCGTTTCCCCCTGGAAGCTCCCTCGTGCGCTCTCCTGT
TCCGACCCTGCCGCTTACCGGATACCTGTCCGCCTTTCTCCCTTCGGGAAGCGTGGCGCTTTCTCAATGC
TCACGCTGTAGGTATCTCAGTTCGGTGTAGGTCGTTCGCTCCAAGCTGGGCTGTGTGCACGAACCCCCCG
TTCAGCCCGACCGCTGCGCCTTATCCGGTAACTATCGTCTTGAGTCCAACCCGGTAAGACACGACTTATC
GCCACTGGCAGCAGCCACTGGTAACAGGATTAGCAGAGCGAGGTATGTAGGCGGTGCTACAGAGTTCTTG
AAGTGGTGGCCTAACTACGGCTACACTAGAAGGACAGTATTTGGTATCTGCGCTCTGCTGAAGCCAGTTA
CCTTCGGAAAAAGAGTTGGTAGCTCTTGATCCGGCAAACAAACCACCGCTGGTAGCGGTGGTTTTTTTGT
TTGCAAGCAGCAGATTACGCGCAGAAAAAAAGGATCTCAAGAAGATCCTTTGATCTTTTCTACGGGGTCT
GACGCTCAGTGGAACGAAAACTCACGTTAAGGGATTTTGGTCATGAGATTATCAAAAAGGATCTTCACCT
AGATCCTTTTAAATTAAAAATGAAGTTTTAAATCAATCTAAAGTATATATGAGTAAACTTGGTCTGACAG
TTACCAATGCTTAATCAGTGAGGCACCTATCTCAGCGATCTGTCTATTTCGTTCATCCATAGTTGCCTGA
CTCCCCGTCGTGTAGATAACTACGATACGGGAGGGCTTACCATCTGGCCCCAGTGCTGCAATGATACCGC
GAGACCCACGCTCACCGGCTCCAGATTTATCAGCAATAAACCAGCCAGCCGGAAGGGCCGAGCGCAGAAG
TGGTCCTGCAACTTTATCCGCCTCCATCCAGTCTATTAATTGTTGCCGGGAAGCTAGAGTAAGTAGTTCG
CCAGTTAATAGTTTGCGCAACGTTGTTGCCATTGCTACAGGCATCGTGGTGTCACGCTCGTCGTTTGGTA
TGGCTTCATTCAGCTCCGGTTCCCAACGATCAAGGCGAGTTACATGATCCCCCATGTTGTGCAAAAAAGC
GGTTAGCTCCTTCGGTCCTCCGATCGTTGTCAGAAGTAAGTTGGCCGCAGTGTTATCACTCATGGTTATG
GCAGCACTGCATAATTCTCTTACTGTCATGCCATCCGTAAGATGCTTTTCTGTGACTGGTGAGTACTCAA
CCAAGTCATTCTGAGAATAGTGTATGCGGCGACCGAGTTGCTCTTGCCCGGCGTCAATACGGGATAATAC
CGCGCCACATAGCAGAACTTTAAAAGTGCTCATCATTGGAAAACGTTCTTCGGGGCGAAAACTCTCAAGG
ATCTTACCGCTGTTGAGATCCAGTTCGATGTAACCCACTCGTGCACCCAACTGATCTTCAGCATCTTTTA
CTTTCACCAGCGTTTCTGGGTGAGCAAAAACAGGAAGGCAAAATGCCGCAAAAAAGGGAATAAGGGCGAC
ACGGAAATGTTGAATACTCATACTCTTCCTTTTTCAATATTATTGAAGCATTTATCAGGGTTATTGTCTC
ATGAGCGGATACATATTTGAATGTATTTAGAAAAATAAACAAATAGGGGTTCCGCGCACATTTCCCCGAA
AAGTGCCACCTGACGTCTAAGAAACCATTATTATCATGACATTAACCTATAAAAATAGGCGTATCACGAG
GCCCTTTCGTCTTCAAGAATTCTGGCGAATCCTCTGACCAGCCAGAAAACGACCTTTCTGTGGTGAAACC
GGATGCTGCAATTCAGAGCGGCAGCAAGTGGGGGACAGCAGAAGACCTGACCGCCGCAGAGTGGATGTTT
GACATGGTGAAGACTATCGCACCATCAGCCAGAAAACCGAATTTTGCTGGGTGGGCTAACGATATC
