Features (pLannotate 1.2.2; 9 found; start..end, strand, type, name):
    148..175     +  terminator     T7Te terminator: phage T7 early transcription terminator
    426..2078    +  CDS            luciferase: firefly luciferase; luc+; enhanced luc+ version of the luciferase gene
   2173..2244    +  terminator     rrnB T1 terminator: transcription terminator T1 from the E. coli rrnB gene
   2260..2287    +  terminator     T7Te terminator: phage T7 early transcription terminator
   2374..2505    +  CDS            TcR (fragment): tetracycline efflux protein; tet; confers resistance to tetracycline
   2685..3273    -  rep_origin     ori: high-copy-number ColE1/pMB1/pBR322/pUC origin of replication
   3444..4304    -  CDS            AmpR: β-lactamase; bla; confers resistance to ampicillin, carbenicillin, and related antibiotics
   4305..4409    -  promoter       AmpR promoter: bla
   4511..60      +  CDS            O (fragment) (across the origin): VRPO_LAMBD - Protein inferred from homology: Swiss-Prot protein existence level 3. Necessary for the bidirectional replication of DNA. It interacts with the ori (origin of replication) region of the genome during the initiation of replication. From Escherichia phage lambda (Bacteriophage lambda).
>Addgene plasmid #122694 | pBEAST-pBen-Luc | addgene full sequence | sequence record 237550 | Addgene NGS Result
CGCCTGATGCGTGAACGTGACGGACGTAACCACCGCGACATGTGTGTGCTGTTCCGCTGGCTCGGATACC
CTTACTCTGTTGAAAACGAATAGATAGGTTAAGGAACGGTTATTTCTGCGTAGATCTATCTTACACAGCA
TCACACTGGCTCACCTTCGGGTGGGCCTTTCTGCGTTTATATACTAGAGAGAGAATATAAAAAGCCAGAT
TATTAATCCGGCTTTTTTATTATTTAGGCAACTGAAACGATTCGGATCCTGTATTACTATTCTTAACTGT
TCGAAGCATTGCCATTTTCTGAAGTTACCGAAAAAGTACCGAACATCCGTAAATCTGGATAACGTTCTGC
ACAATCCGGATAGCCCCCCGCCAGCCGTCTCCCTAACCTGACCAGGTCTAAACAATAACAAGGGAGAGTC
TGGCCATGGAAGACGCCAAAAACATAAAGAAAGGCCCGGCGCCATTCTATCCGCTGGAAGATGGAACCGC
TGGAGAGCAACTGCATAAGGCTATGAAGAGATACGCCCTGGTTCCTGGAACAATTGCTTTTACAGATGCA
CATATCGAGGTGGACATCACTTACGCTGAGTACTTCGAAATGTCCGTTCGGTTGGCAGAAGCTATGAAAC
GATATGGGCTGAATACAAATCACAGAATCGTCGTATGCAGTGAAAACTCTCTTCAATTCTTTATGCCGGT
GTTGGGCGCGTTATTTATCGGAGTTGCAGTTGCGCCCGCGAACGACATTTATAATGAACGTGAATTGCTC
AACAGTATGGGCATTTCGCAGCCTACCGTGGTGTTCGTTTCCAAAAAGGGGTTGCAAAAAATTTTGAACG
TGCAAAAAAAGCTCCCAATCATCCAAAAAATTATTATCATGGATTCTAAAACGGATTACCAGGGATTTCA
GTCGATGTACACGTTCGTCACATCTCATCTACCTCCCGGTTTTAATGAATACGATTTTGTGCCAGAGTCC
TTCGATAGGGACAAGACAATTGCACTGATCATGAACTCCTCTGGATCTACTGGTCTGCCTAAAGGTGTCG
CTCTGCCTCATAGAACTGCCTGCGTGAGATTCTCGCATGCCAGAGATCCTATTTTTGGCAATCAAATCAT
TCCGGATACTGCGATTTTAAGTGTTGTTCCATTCCATCACGGTTTTGGAATGTTTACTACACTCGGATAT
TTGATATGTGGATTTCGAGTCGTCTTAATGTATAGATTTGAAGAAGAGCTGTTTCTGAGGAGCCTTCAGG
ATTACAAGATTCAAAGTGCGCTGCTGGTGCCAACCCTATTCTCCTTCTTCGCCAAAAGCACTCTGATTGA
CAAATACGATTTATCTAATTTACACGAAATTGCTTCTGGTGGCGCTCCCCTCTCTAAGGAAGTCGGGGAA
GCGGTTGCCAAGAGGTTCCATCTGCCAGGTATCAGGCAAGGATATGGGCTCACTGAGACTACATCAGCTA
TTCTGATTACACCCGAGGGGGATGATAAACCGGGCGCGGTCGGTAAAGTTGTTCCATTTTTTGAAGCGAA
GGTTGTGGATCTGGATACCGGGAAAACGCTGGGCGTTAATCAAAGAGGCGAACTGTGTGTGAGAGGTCCT
ATGATTATGTCCGGTTATGTAAACAATCCGGAAGCGACCAACGCCTTGATTGACAAGGATGGATGGCTAC
ATTCTGGAGACATAGCTTACTGGGACGAAGACGAACACTTCTTCATCGTTGACCGCCTGAAGTCTCTGAT
TAAGTACAAAGGCTATCAGGTGGCTCCCGCTGAATTGGAATCCATCTTGCTCCAACACCCCAACATCTTC
GACGCAGGTGTCGCAGGTCTTCCCGACGATGACGCCGGTGAACTTCCCGCCGCCGTTGTTGTTTTGGAGC
ACGGAAAGACGATGACGGAAAAAGAGATCGTGGATTACGTCGCCAGTCAAGTAACAACCGCGAAAAAGTT
GCGCGGAGGAGTTGTGTTTGTGGACGAAGTACCGAAAGGTCTTACCGGAAAACTCGACGCAAGAAAAATC
AGAGAGATCCTCATAAAGGCCAAGAAGGGCGGAAAGATCGCCGTGTAAACTTTATCTGAGAATAGTCAAT
CTTCGGAAATCCCAGGTGGCATGCTAAAAGTCTCGTAAAGCGTTCTATCAATAACCCGTTGGTGCCAGGC
ATCAAATAAAACGAAAGGCTCAGTCGAAAGACTGGGCCTTTCGTTTTATCTGTTGTTTGTCGGTGAACGC
TCTCTACTAGAGTCACACTGGCTCACCTTCGGGTGGGCCTTTCTGCGTTTATACCGTCTCAGAATCGGCC
GTGAACAATAAAATAGTTTCGGTATTATTGACCACTTCCGAGTAGAATCGTGCTTCAGTAAGAGTCGACC
GATGCCCTTGAGAGCCTTCAACCCAGTCAGCTCCTTCCGGTGGGCGCGGGGCATGACTATCGTCGCCGCA
CTTATGACTGTCTTCTTTATCATGCAACTCGTAGGACAGGTGCCGGCAGCGCTCTTCCGCTTCCTCGCTC
ACTGACTCGCTGCGCTCGGTCGTTCGGCTGCGGCGAGCGGTATCAGCTCACTCAAAGGCGGTAATACGGT
TATCCACAGAATCAGGGGATAACGCAGGAAAGAACATGTGAGCAAAAGGCCAGCAAAAGGCCAGGAACCG
TAAAAAGGCCGCGTTGCTGGCGTTTTTCCATAGGCTCCGCCCCCCTGACGAGCATCACAAAAATCGACGC
TCAAGTCAGAGGTGGCGAAACCCGACAGGACTATAAAGATACCAGGCGTTTCCCCCTGGAAGCTCCCTCG
TGCGCTCTCCTGTTCCGACCCTGCCGCTTACCGGATACCTGTCCGCCTTTCTCCCTTCGGGAAGCGTGGC
GCTTTCTCATAGCTCACGCTGTAGGTATCTCAGTTCGGTGTAGGTCGTTCGCTCCAAGCTGGGCTGTGTG
CACGAACCCCCCGTTCAGCCCGACCGCTGCGCCTTATCCGGTAACTATCGTCTTGAGTCCAACCCGGTAA
GACACGACTTATCGCCACTGGCAGCAGCCACTGGTAACAGGATTAGCAGAGCGAGGTATGTAGGCGGTGC
TACAGAGTTCTTGAAGTGGTGGCCTAACTACGGCTACACTAGAAGAACAGTATTTGGTATCTGCGCTCTG
CTGAAGCCAGTTACCTTCGGAAAAAGAGTTGGTAGCTCTTGATCCGGCAAACAAACCACCGCTGGTAGCG
GTGGTTTTTTTGTTTGCAAGCAGCAGATTACGCGCAGAAAAAAAGGATCTCAAGAAGATCCTTTGATCTT
TTCTACGGGGTCTGACGCTCAGTGGAACGAAAACTCACGTTAAGGGATTTTGGTCATGAGATTATCAAAA
AGGATCTTCACCTAGATCCTTTTAAATTAAAAATGAAGTTTTAAATCAATCTAAAGTATATATGAGTAAA
CTTGGTCTGACAGTTACCAATGCTTAATCAGTGAGGCACCTATCTCAGCGATCTGTCTATTTCGTTCATC
CATAGTTGCCTGACTCCCCGTCGTGTAGATAACTACGATACGGGAGGGCTTACCATCTGGCCCCAGTGCT
GCAATGATACCGCGAGACCCACGCTCACCGGCTCCAGATTTATCAGCAATAAACCAGCCAGCCGGAAGGG
CCGAGCGCAGAAGTGGTCCTGCAACTTTATCCGCCTCCATCCAGTCTATTAATTGTTGCCGGGAAGCTAG
AGTAAGTAGTTCGCCAGTTAATAGTTTGCGCAACGTTGTTGCCATTGCTACAGGCATCGTGGTGTCACGC
TCGTCGTTTGGTATGGCTTCATTCAGCTCCGGTTCCCAACGATCAAGGCGAGTTACATGATCCCCCATGT
TGTGCAAAAAAGCGGTTAGCTCCTTCGGTCCTCCGATCGTTGTCAGAAGTAAGTTGGCCGCAGTGTTATC
ACTCATGGTTATGGCAGCACTGCATAATTCTCTTACTGTCATGCCATCCGTAAGATGCTTTTCTGTGACT
GGTGAGTACTCAACCAAGTCATTCTGAGAATAGTGTATGCGGCGACCGAGTTGCTCTTGCCCGGCGTCAA
CACGGGATAATACCGCGCCACATAGCAGAACTTTAAAAGTGCTCATCATTGGAAAACGTTCTTCGGGGCG
AAAACTCTCAAGGATCTTACCGCTGTTGAGATCCAGTTCGATGTAACCCACTCGTGCACCCAACTGATCT
TCAGCATCTTTTACTTTCACCAGCGTTTCTGGGTGAGCAAAAACAGGAAGGCAAAATGCCGCAAAAAAGG
GAATAAGGGCGACACGGAAATGTTGAATACTCATACTCTTCCTTTTTCAATATTATTGAAGCATTTATCA
GGGTTATTGTCTCATGAGCGGATACATATTTGAATGTATTTAGAAAAATAAACAAATAGGGGTTCCGCGC
ACATTTCCCCGAAAAGTGCCACCTGACGTCTAAGAAACCATTATTATCATGACATTAACCTATAAAAATA
GGCGTATCACGAGGCCCTTTCGTCTTCAAGAATTCTGGCGAATCCTCTGACCAGCCAGAAAACGACCTTT
CTGTGGTGAAACCGGATGCTGCAATTCAGAGCGCCAGCAAGTGGGGGACAGCAGAAGACCTGACCGCCGC
AGAGTGGATGTTTGACATGGTGAAGACTATCGCACCATCAGCCAGAAAACCGAATTTTGCTGGGTGGGCT
AACGATATC
